Addgene plasmid #217709: HA-MBP-TEVpCS-ADGRL4 CTF-FLAG
Purpose: Mammalian expression of Adhesion G Protein-Coupled Receptor transmembrane domains
Depositing lab: Stephen Blacklow. Depositing organization: Harvard Medical School. Publication: Heterogeneity of tethered agonist signaling in adhesion G protein-coupled receptors. Dates AN, Jones DTD, Smith JS, Skiba MA, Rich MF, Burruss MM, Kruse AC, Blacklow SC. Cell Chem Biol. 2024 Aug 15;31(8):1542-1553.e4. doi: 10.1016/j.chembiol.2024.03.004. Epub 2024 Apr 11. PubMed 38608683.
Backbone
  Vector backbone: pFuse-hIgG1-Fc2
  Backbone manufacturer: Invitrogen
  Vector type: Mammalian Expression
Growth in bacteria
  Bacterial resistance: Bleocin (Zeocin), 50 μg/mL
  Growth temperature: 37°C
  Growth strain: DH5alpha
  Copy number: High Copy
Gene/Insert
  Gene/Insert name: ADGRL4 (alt name: LPHN4)
  Species: H. sapiens (human)
  Mutation: Deletion of residues 1-406
  Entrez Gene: ADGRL4 (a.k.a. ELTD1, ETL, KPG_003)
  Tag / fusion protein: HA (N terminal on insert); FLAG (C terminal on insert)
  Cloning method: Gibson Cloning
Terms and licenses: Academic/Nonprofit Terms; Industry Terms: Not Available to Industry
Depositor comments: Please visit https://www.biorxiv.org/content/10.1101/2022.07.14.500097v2 for bioRxiv preprint.
How to cite: HA-MBP-TEVpCS-ADGRL4 CTF-FLAG was a gift from Stephen Blacklow (Addgene plasmid # 217709 ; http://n2t.net/addgene:217709 ; RRID:Addgene_217709)
