[The description below was written by a language model from this plasmid's Addgene catalogue record and pLannotate feature annotations shown in this document.]
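Description:
HA-MBP-TEVpCS-ADGRL4 CTF-FLAG is a 6.2 kb mammalian expression plasmid built on the pFuse-hIgG1-Fc2 backbone. It is propagated in E. coli from a high-copy ColE1/pUC-type origin and selected with Zeocin. The Sh ble resistance gene sits behind tandem CMV enhancer/promoter and bacterial EM7 promoter elements and ends in a β-globin polyadenylation signal, so the same marker can function in bacteria and in mammalian cells. A synthetic poly(A) signal and an α2-globin RNA polymerase II pause site lie upstream of the main expression cassette, where such elements typically limit read-through transcription.

The payload is driven by the composite promoter typical of this backbone: the EF-1α core promoter joined to a truncated HTLV-1 5' LTR segment. The open reading frame begins with the human IL-2 signal sequence, which directs the protein into the secretory pathway. This is followed by an HA epitope, E. coli maltose-binding protein (MBP), and, per the construct name, a TEV protease cleavage site, which is not annotated in the table. Next comes the C-terminal fragment of human ADGRL4 (ELTD1/LPHN4), lacking residues 1–406, with a C-terminal FLAG tag listed in the record but also not annotated.

A fragment of the backbone's IgG1 Fc coding region is still detected downstream of the insert, ahead of the SV40 poly(A) signal. The record does not state whether it is translated; a stop codon after the FLAG tag would exclude it.

The stated purpose is mammalian expression of adhesion GPCR transmembrane domains. The design suggests that TEV cleavage removes the HA-MBP cap to expose the native N-terminus of the CTF, a plausible way to study tethered agonist signaling, with the tags available for monitoring expression.
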