Features (pLannotate 1.2.2; 17 found; start..end, strand, type, name):
     49..260     +  promoter       EF-1α core promoter: core promoter for human elongation factor EF-1α
    273..541     +  LTR            5' LTR (truncated): truncated 5' long terminal repeat (LTR) from human T-cell leukemia virus (HTLV) type 1
    591..650     +  sig_peptide    IL-2 signal sequence: human interleukin-2 signal sequence
    651..677     +  CDS            3xHA (fragment): three tandem HA epitope tags
    681..1781    +  CDS            malE (fragment): MALE_ECO57 - Experimental evidence at protein level: Swiss-Prot protein existence level 1. Part of the ABC transporter complex MalEFGK involved in maltose/maltodextrin import. Binds maltose and higher maltodextrins. From Escherichia coli O157:H7.
   1803..2654    +  CDS            ADGRL4 (fragment): AGRL4_HUMAN - Also known as ELTD1, ETL. Experimental evidence at protein level: Swiss-Prot protein existence level 1. Endothelial orphan receptor that acts as a key regulator of angiogenesis. From Homo sapiens (Human).
   2694..3374    +  CDS            IGHG1 (fragment): IGHG1_HUMAN - Experimental evidence at protein level: Swiss-Prot protein existence level 1. Constant region of immunoglobulin heavy chains. Immunoglobulins, also known as antibodies, are membrane-bound or secreted glycoproteins produced by B lymphocytes. In the recognition phase of humoral immunity, the membrane-bound immunoglobulins serve as receptors which, upon binding of a specific antigen, trigger the clonal expansion and differentiation of B lymphocytes into immunoglobulins- secreting plasma cells. Secreted immunoglobulins mediate the effector phase of humoral immunity, which results in
   3399..3520    -  polyA_signal   SV40 poly(A) signal: SV40 polyadenylation signal
   3543..3614    -  CDS            large T antigen (fragment): large T antigen from SV40 (simian virus 40)
   3624..4018    -  polyA_signal   β-globin poly(A): human β-globin polyadenylation signal
   4035..4406    -  CDS            ble: BLE_STRHI - Experimental evidence at protein level: Swiss-Prot protein existence level 1. Binding protein with a strong affinity to the bleomycin family of antibiotics. From Streptoalloteichus hindustanus.
   4468..4511    -  promoter       EM7 promoter (fragment): synthetic bacterial promoter&nbsp
   4898..4997    -  promoter       CMV promoter (fragment): human cytomegalovirus (CMV) immediate early promoter
   4999..5302    -  enhancer       CMV enhancer: human cytomegalovirus immediate early enhancer
   5382..5970    -  rep_origin     ori: high-copy-number ColE1/pMB1/pBR322/pUC origin of replication
   6078..6126    +  polyA_signal   poly(A) signal: synthetic polyadenylation signal
   6137..12      +  misc_feature   pause site (across the origin): RNA polymerase II transcriptional pause signal from the human α2 globin gene
>Addgene plasmid #217709 | HA-MBP-TEVpCS-ADGRL4 CTF-FLAG | addgene full sequence | sequence record 430126 | Addgene NGS Result
GAACATTTCTCTATCGAAGGATCTGCGATCGCTCCGGTGCCCGTCAGTGGGCAGAGCGCACATCGCCCAC
AGTCCCCGAGAAGTTGGGGGGAGGGGTCGGCAATTGAACGGGTGCCTAGAGAAGGTGGCGCGGGGTAAAC
TGGGAAAGTGATGTCGTGTACTGGCTCCGCCTTTTTCCCGAGGGTGGGGGAGAACCGTATATAAGTGCAG
TAGTCGCCGTGAACGTTCTTTTTCGCAACGGGTTTGCCGCCAGAACACAGCTGAAGCTTCGAGGGGCTCG
CATCTCTCCTTCACGCGCCCGCCGCCCTACCTGAGGCCGCCATCCACGCCGGTTGAGTCGCGTTCTGCCG
CCTCCCGCCTGTGGTGCCTCCTGAACTGCGTCCGCCGTCTAGGTAAGTTTAAAGCTCAGGTCGAGACCGG
GCCTTTGTCCGGCGCTCCCTTGGAGCCTACCTAGACTCAGCCGGCTCTCCACGCTTTGCCTGACCCTGCT
TGCTCAACTCTACGTCTTTGTTTCGTTTTCTGTTCTGCGCCGTTACAGATCCAAGCTGTGACCGGCGCCT
ACCTGAGATCACCGGCGAAGGAGGGCCACCATGTACAGGATGCAACTCCTGTCTTGCATTGCACTAAGTC
TTGCACTTGTCACGAATTCGTACCCATACGATGTTCCAGATTACGCTGGATCCAAAATTGAAGAAGGCAA
ACTGGTGATTTGGATTAACGGCGATAAAGGCTATAACGGCCTGGCGGAAGTGGGCAAAAAATTTGAAAAA
GATACCGGCATTAAAGTGACCGTGGAACATCCGGATAAACTGGAAGAAAAATTTCCGCAGGTGGCGGCGA
CCGGCGATGGCCCGGATATTATTTTTTGGGCGCATGATCGCTTTGGCGGCTATGCGCAGAGCGGCCTGCT
GGCGGAAATTACCCCGGATAAAGCGTTTCAGGATAAACTGTATCCGTTTACCTGGGATGCGGTGCGCTAT
AACGGCAAACTGATTGCGTATCCGATTGCGGTGGAAGCGCTGAGCCTGATTTATAACAAAGATCTGCTGC
CGAACCCGCCGAAAACCTGGGAAGAAATTCCGGCGCTGGATAAAGAACTGAAAGCGAAAGGCAAAAGCGC
GCTGATGTTTAACCTGCAGGAACCGTATTTTACCTGGCCGCTGATTGCGGCGGATGGCGGCTATGCGTTT
AAATATGAAAACGGCAAATATGATATTAAAGATGTGGGCGTGGATAACGCGGGCGCGAAAGCGGGCCTGA
CCTTTCTGGTGGATCTGATTAAAAACAAACATATGAACGCGGATACCGATTATAGCATTGCGGAAGCGGC
GTTTAACAAAGGCGAAACCGCGATGACCATTAACGGCCCGTGGGCGTGGAGCAACATTGATACCAGCAAA
GTGAACTATGGCGTGACCGTGCTGCCGACCTTTAAAGGCCAGCCGAGCAAACCGTTTGTGGGCGTGCTGA
GCGCGGGCATTAACGCGGCGAGCCCGAACAAAGAACTGGCGAAAGAATTTCTGGAAAACTATCTGCTGAC
CGATGAAGGCCTGGAAGCGGTGAACAAAGATAAACCGCTGGGCGCGGTGGCGCTGAAAAGCTATGAAGAA
GAACTGGCGAAAGATCCGCGCATTGCGGCGACCATGGAAAACGCGCAGAAAGGCGAAATTATGCCGAACA
TTCCGCAGATGAGCGCGTTTTGGTATGCGGTGCGCACCGCGGTGATTAACGCGGCGAGCGGCCGCCAGAC
CGTGGATGAAGCGCTGAAAGATGCGCAGACCAACGAGAACCTTTACTTCCAAACCCACTTCGCTATTCTG
ATGAGCTCCGGGCCTAGCATCGGCATCAAGGACTATAATATCTTGACCAGGATTACACAGCTGGGTATCA
TTATCTCTTTGATCTGTTTGGCTATTTGTATCTTCACCTTCTGGTTTTTCAGTGAAATCCAGTCTACCCG
GACAACCATCCATAAGAATCTTTGTTGCTCCCTGTTCCTGGCCGAGCTGGTGTTCCTGGTGGGGATCAAT
ACTAACACTAACAAGCTGTTCTGTTCAATTATCGCCGGCTTGCTGCACTACTTTTTCCTCGCAGCTTTCG
CCTGGATGTGCATTGAAGGTATTCACCTCTATCTGATTGTTGTGGGGGTGATTTACAACAAAGGCTTCCT
GCACAAGAACTTCTACATCTTTGGCTACCTGTCTCCCGCCGTCGTGGTTGGATTTAGCGCGGCCCTGGGG
TATCGTTATTACGGCACAACCAAGGTTTGTTGGTTGAGCACAGAAAATAACTTCATCTGGTCTTTCATTG
GTCCTGCATGCCTGATTATCCTGGTCAACCTGCTTGCCTTTGGCGTAATTATCTACAAGGTTTTCCGCCA
CACCGCGGGCCTGAAGCCCGAAGTGTCTTGTTTCGAAAACATCCGGTCCTGCGCTCGCGGAGCTCTGGCC
CTCCTGTTTCTCCTGGGCACCACTTGGATTTTCGGCGTCCTGCACGTCGTGCACGCCTCCGTGGTCACAG
CCTACCTGTTCACCGTGTCTAACGCATTCCAGGGCATGTTCATCTTCCTGTTCCTGTGTGTACTGTCCCG
CAAGATCCAAGAAGAGTATTACCGTCTGTTCAAGAACGTGCCATGCTGTTTTGGCTGTCTCAGAGGTTCT
GACTACAAAGACGATGACGACAAGTGAAGATCTGACAAAACTCACACATGCCCACCGTGCCCAGCACCTG
AACTCCTGGGGGGACCGTCAGTCTTCCTCTTCCCCCCAAAACCCAAGGACACCCTCATGATCTCCCGGAC
CCCTGAGGTCACATGCGTGGTGGTGGACGTGAGCCACGAAGACCCTGAGGTCAAGTTCAACTGGTACGTG
GACGGCGTGGAGGTGCATAATGCCAAGACAAAGCCGCGGGAGGAGCAGTACAACAGCACGTACCGTGTGG
TCAGCGTCCTCACCGTCCTGCACCAGGACTGGCTGAATGGCAAGGAGTACAAGTGCAAGGTCTCCAACAA
AGCCCTCCCAGCCCCCATCGAGAAAACCATCTCCAAAGCCAAAGGGCAGCCCCGAGAACCACAGGTGTAC
ACCCTGCCCCCATCCCGGGAGGAGATGACCAAGAACCAGGTCAGCCTGACCTGCCTGGTCAAAGGCTTCT
ATCCCAGCGACATCGCCGTGGAGTGGGAGAGCAATGGGCAGCCGGAGAACAACTACAAGACCACGCCTCC
CGTGCTGGACTCCGACGGCTCCTTCTTCCTCTACAGCAAGCTCACCGTGGACAAGAGCAGGTGGCAGCAG
GGGAACGTCTTCTCATGCTCCGTGATGCACGAGGCTCTGCACAACCACTACACGCAGAAGAGCCTCTCCC
TGTCTCCGGGTAAATGAGTGCTAGCTGGCCAGACATGATAAGATACATTGATGAGTTTGGACAAACCACA
ACTAGAATGCAGTGAAAAAAATGCTTTATTTGTGAAATTTGTGATGCTATTGCTTTATTTGTAACCATTA
TAAGCTGCAATAAACAAGTTAACAACAACAATTGCATTCATTTTATGTTTCAGGTTCAGGGGGAGGTGTG
GGAGGTTTTTTAAAGCAAGTAAAACCTCTACAAATGTGGTATGGAATTAATTCTAAAATACAGCATAGCA
AAACTTTAACCTCCAAATCAAGCCTCTACTTGAATCCTTTTCTGAGGGATGAATAAGGCATAGGCATCAG
GGGCTGTTGCCAATGTGCATTAGCTGTTTGCAGCCTCACCTTCTTTCATGGAGTTTAAGATATAGTGTAT
TTTCCCAAGGTTTGAACTAGCTCTTCATTTCTTTATGTTTTAAATGCACTGACCTCCCACATTCCCTTTT
TAGTAAAATATTCAGAAATAATTTAAATACATCATTGCAATGAAAATAAATGTTTTTTATTAGGCAGAAT
CCAGATGCTCAAGGCCCTTCATAATATCCCCCAGTTTAGTAGTTGGACTTAGGGAACAAAGGAACCTTTA
ATAGAAATTGGACAGCAAGAAAGCGAGCTTCTAGCTTATCCTCAGTCCTGCTCCTCTGCCACAAAGTGCA
CGCAGTTGCCGGCCGGGTCGCGCAGGGCGAACTCCCGCCCCCACGGCTGCTCGCCGATCTCGGTCATGGC
CGGCCCGGAGGCGTCCCGGAAGTTCGTGGACACGACCTCCGACCACTCGGCGTACAGCTCGTCCAGGCCG
CGCACCCACACCCAGGCCAGGGTGTTGTCCGGCACCACCTGGTCCTGGACCGCGCTGATGAACAGGGTCA
CGTCGTCCCGGACCACACCGGCGAAGTCGTCCTCCACGAAGTCCCGGGAGAACCCGAGCCGGTCGGTCCA
GAACTCGACCGCTCCGGCGACGTCGCGCGCGGTGAGCACCGGAACGGCACTGGTCAACTTGGCCATGATG
GCTCCTCCTGTCAGGAGAGGAAAGAGAAGAAGGTTAGTACAATTGCTATAGTGAGTTGTATTATACTATG
CAGATATACTATGCCAATGATTAATTGTCAAACTAGGGCTGCAGGGTTCATAGTGCCACTTTTCCTGCAC
TGCCCCATCTCCTGCCCACCCTTTCCCAGGCATAGACAGTCAGTGACTTACCAAACTCACAGGAGGGAGA
AGGCAGAAGCTTGAGACAGACCCGCGGGACCGCCGAACTGCGAGGGGACGTGGCTAGGGCGGCTTCTTTT
ATGGTGCGCCGGCCCTCGGAGGCAGGGCGCTCGGGGAGGCCTAGCGGCCAATCTGCGGTGGCAGGAGGCG
GGGCCGAAGGCCGTGCCTGACCAATCCGGAGCACATAGGAGTCTCAGCCCCCCGCCCCAAAGCAAGGGGA
AGTCACGCGCCTGTAGCGCCAGCGTGTTGTGAAATGGGGGCTTGGGGGGGTTGGGGCCCTGACTAGTCAA
AACAAACTCCCATTGACGTCAATGGGGTGGAGACTTGGAAATCCCCGTGAGTCAAACCGCTATCCACGCC
CATTGATGTACTGCCAAAACCGCATCATCATGGTAATAGCGATGACTAATACGTAGATGTACTGCCAAGT
AGGAAAGTCCCATAAGGTCATGTACTGGGCATAATGCCAGGCGGGCCATTTACCGTCATTGACGTCAATA
GGGGGCGTACTTGGCATATGATACACTTGATGTACTGCCAAGTGGGCAGTTTACCGTAAATACTCCACCC
ATTGACGTCAATGGAAAGTCCCTATTGGCGTTACTATGGGAACATACGTCATTATTGACGTCAATGGGCG
GGGGTCGTTGGGCGGTCAGCCAGGCGGGCCATTTACCGTAAGTTATGTAACGCCTGCAGGTTAATTAAGA
ACATGTGAGCAAAAGGCCAGCAAAAGGCCAGGAACCGTAAAAAGGCCGCGTTGCTGGCGTTTTTCCATAG
GCTCCGCCCCCCTGACGAGCATCACAAAAATCGACGCTCAAGTCAGAGGTGGCGAAACCCGACAGGACTA
TAAAGATACCAGGCGTTTCCCCCTGGAAGCTCCCTCGTGCGCTCTCCTGTTCCGACCCTGCCGCTTACCG
GATACCTGTCCGCCTTTCTCCCTTCGGGAAGCGTGGCGCTTTCTCATAGCTCACGCTGTAGGTATCTCAG
TTCGGTGTAGGTCGTTCGCTCCAAGCTGGGCTGTGTGCACGAACCCCCCGTTCAGCCCGACCGCTGCGCC
TTATCCGGTAACTATCGTCTTGAGTCCAACCCGGTAAGACACGACTTATCGCCACTGGCAGCAGCCACTG
GTAACAGGATTAGCAGAGCGAGGTATGTAGGCGGTGCTACAGAGTTCTTGAAGTGGTGGCCTAACTACGG
CTACACTAGAAGAACAGTATTTGGTATCTGCGCTCTGCTGAAGCCAGTTACCTTCGGAAAAAGAGTTGGT
AGCTCTTGATCCGGCAAACAAACCACCGCTGGTAGCGGTGGTTTTTTTGTTTGCAAGCAGCAGATTACGC
GCAGAAAAAAAGGATCTCAAGAAGATCCTTTGATCTTTTCTACGGGGTCTGACGCTCAGTGGAACGAAAA
CTCACGTTAAGGGATTTTGGTCATGGCTAGTTAATTAACATTTAAATCAGCGGCCGCAATAAAATATCTT
TATTTTCATTACATCTGTGTGTTGGTTTTTTGTGTGAATCGTAACTAACATACGCTCTCCATCAAAACAA
AACGAAACAAAACAAACTAGCAAAATAGGCTGTCCCCAGTGCAAGTGCAGGTGCCA
